>Addgene plasmid #63676 | pCMV5-Flag-HDAC3 | addgene partial sequence | sequence record 107141 | CMV-F 5'-CGCAAATGGGCGGTAGGCGTG-3'
ATCAGATCCGCGGCCGCGAATTCACTAGTGATTGCCCTTATCAGTTCTTGGTTCACACATCAAAGAAAAA
GTCCCGTCCCCACGTAATTATACAAATTGTTTAAAAATACAATTTTATTCGATAGTTACACTTGGTTTAA
TTGTTATTGATGTAATCGTAGCATAAATTAGTCAACTAGTTTACTTAATGAGCATATTGTACAAATAGTG
TAGTCATGAGAACAAGAACCTATACAACGCGTATTCATCTAAAGCGATTAAAGTACTACTCAATACTTTT
GACTTTACAATATGTTTTTATAAGCAATACACTTTATTTTTGACCACCCCGAACTCAAAACGCAAACAAT
CCGATATGAGACAAAAAAGAAGGCAAAGTTAAATCTCCAGGATTACATGAAATTCGTTATGAAATGCGAA
CATTACCAGGTCTGAGTCCTGACAGCCCACAACTCACATTTGAAGGCCTAACTAATCACGATACTCACCT
ATCACACAATAGTACATATTTTAGTTTAGTTAAGATCTTGAAAAATCTTTTTAACAAATATTTTAGCTGT
GATACATCTGGGCAGGTAATATAACTAAGCAAACCTTATGATTATGTGAATCATCTCGCACACATTTTTT
TACGACACTTTATCTATTTGTACTTGCCTAACCACACACCAGTATTTGCAAGCTTCTTAGTTAAAG
