>Addgene plasmid #63676 | pCMV5-Flag-HDAC3 | addgene partial sequence | sequence record 107152 | hGH-PA-R 5'-CCAGCTTGGTTCCCAATAGA-3'
TTGCTCCATACCACCCCCCTCCACCCCATAATATTATAGAAGGACACCTAGTCAGACAAAATGATGCAAC
TTAATTTTATTAGGACAAGGCTGGTGGGCACTGGAGTGGCAACTTCCAGGGCCAGGAGAGGCACTGGGGA
GGGGTCACAGGGATGCCACCCGGGATCCTCTAGAGTCGACCTGCAGGCATGCAAGCTTGCTGCTCTAAAT
CTCCACATCACTTTCCTTGTCGTTGTCATGGTCGCCATCATAGAACTCATTGGGTGCTTCTGGCCTGCTG
TAGTTCTCCTCGGGACCTCTCTCTTCAGCGTCGGCCTCGTCAGTCCTGTCATACGTCAGGAGGTCTGCCG
GGACATCATGAATCTGGACACTGGGTGCATGGTTCAGCATCTTCAAGTTTTCAAAGATTGTCTGGCGGAT
CTGGTCCAGATACTGGCGTGAGTTCTGATTCTCGATGCGGGTGCTGACATCTGGATGGAGTGTGAAATCT
GGGGCAAAGTACTCGAAGTATTCACTATAGGGAAGTTCCTCACTAATGGCCTCTTCTACCAGCAGAGATG
TTTCATATGTCCAACACCGGGCAACATTTCGGACAGTGTAGCCACCACCTCCCAGTACCAGGAGAGGGAT
ATTGAAACTCTTGACATATTCAACACATTCCCCATGTCCTCGAATGCTGAGATTGAAGCAGCCTAATCGA
TCACAGCCCAGGGAGTCAGCGCCACACTGGAGCACGATGCACGTCGGCT
