>Addgene plasmid #63676 | pCMV5-Flag-HDAC3 | addgene partial sequence | sequence record 107155 | CMV-F 5'-CGCAAATGGGCGGTAGGCGTG-3'
TCAGAATTGCAGTGACCATGGACTACAAGGACGACGATGACAAGGAATTCAGATCTGGTACCGTGGCGTA
TTTCTACGACCCCGATGTGGGCAACTTCCACTATGGAGCTGGACACCCAATGAAACCTCATCGCCTGGCA
TTGACTCATAGCCTAGTCCTGCATTATGGTCTCTATAAGAAGATGATCGTCTTCAAGCCTTACCAGGCCT
CCCAGCATGACATGTGCCGCTTCCATTCTGAGGACTACATCGACTTCCTGCAGAGAGTCAGCCCCACCAA
TATGCAGGGTTTCACCAAGAGCCTTAATGCCTTCAACGTGGGTGATGACTGCCCAGTGTTTCCAGGACTT
TTCGAGTTCTGCTCCCGTTACACAGGCGCATCTCTGCAAGGAGCAACACAGCTAAACAACAAGATCTGTG
ATATTGCCATCAACTGGGCCGGTGGTCTACATCATGCCAAGAAATTTGAGGCCTCTGGCTTCTGCTATGT
CAATGACATAGTAATTGGTATCCTGGAGCTGCTTAAGTACCACCCTCGGGTGCTCTACATTGATATCGAC
ATCCACCATGGTGACGGGGTTCAGGAAGCCTTCTACCTCACTGACCGGGTCATGACTGTGTCCTTCCACA
AATACGGAAATTACTTCTTTCCTGGAACAGGTGACATGTATGAAGTTGGAGCAGAGAGTGGCCGCTACTA
TTGTCTCAATGTGCCCTTACGAGATGGCATTGATGACCAGAGTTACAAGCA
