[The description below was written by a language model from this plasmid's Addgene catalogue record.]
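Description:
pCMV5-Flag-HDAC3 is a mammalian expression plasmid of about 6 kb, built on the pCMV5-Flag backbone, that drives production of mouse histone deacetylase 3 (Hdac3) carrying an N-terminal FLAG epitope. It is propagated in E. coli as a high-copy plasmid under ampicillin selection. The record does not list a mammalian selection marker or name the bacterial origin of replication, and no annotated feature table accompanies the entry, so finer details of the backbone cannot be confirmed here.

The HDAC3 coding sequence was inserted by restriction cloning between KpnI and HindIII sites, both of which remain intact, so the insert can be excised or exchanged. The FLAG tag is supplied by the backbone upstream of the cloning site, so the insert is translated as a FLAG-HDAC3 fusion. Transcription is driven by the CMV promoter, a strong constitutive viral promoter active in a wide range of mammalian cell types. The use of an hGH polyA reverse sequencing primer suggests that a human growth hormone polyadenylation signal lies downstream of the insert, although this element is not explicitly recorded.

The stated purpose is mammalian expression of FLAG-tagged HDAC3. The short FLAG epitope allows the exogenous protein to be detected or captured with anti-FLAG antibodies, for example in western blotting, immunoprecipitation or immunostaining, and to be distinguished from endogenous HDAC3. The associated publication concerns the role of HDAC3 in shear stress- and VEGF-induced differentiation of stem cells toward endothelial cells, which fits its use for overexpression studies of this class I deacetylase.
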