Addgene plasmid #63676: pCMV5-Flag-HDAC3
Purpose: Mammalian expression of Flag tagged HDAC3
Depositing lab: Qingbo Xu & Lingfang Zeng. Depositing organization: King's College London. Publication: HDAC3 is crucial in shear- and VEGF-induced stem cell differentiation toward endothelial cells. Zeng L, Xiao Q, Margariti A, Zhang Z, Zampetaki A, Patel S, Capogrossi MC, Hu Y, Xu Q. J Cell Biol. 2006 Sep 25;174(7):1059-69. Epub 2006 Sep 18. 10.1083/jcb.200605113 PubMed 16982804.
Backbone
  Vector backbone: pCMV5-Flag
  Total vector size (bp): 5974
  Vector type: Mammalian Expression
Growth in bacteria
  Bacterial resistance: Ampicillin, 100 μg/mL
  Growth temperature: 37°C
  Growth strain: DH5alpha
  Copy number: High Copy
Gene/Insert
  Gene/Insert name: HDAC3 (alt name: histone deacetylase 3)
  Species: M. musculus (mouse)
  Entrez Gene: Hdac3
  Promoter: CMV
  Tag / fusion protein: FLAG (N terminal on backbone)
  Cloning method: Restriction Enzyme; 5′ cloning site KpnI (not destroyed); 3′ cloning site HindIII (not destroyed)
  Sequencing primers: 5′ CMV-F; 3′ hGH-pA-R
Terms and licenses: Academic/Nonprofit Terms; Industry Terms: Not Available to Industry
How to cite: pCMV5-Flag-HDAC3 was a gift from Qingbo Xu & Lingfang Zeng (Addgene plasmid # 63676 ; http://n2t.net/addgene:63676 ; RRID:Addgene_63676)
